>Addgene plasmid #64513 | pGL2-HKII-A | addgene partial sequence | sequence record 118242 | pUC-3 5'-GCCATTCGCCATTCAGGCTGCGCAACTGTT-3'
GGCGATCGGTGCGGGCCTCTTCGCTATTACGCCAGCCCAAGCTACCATGATAAGTAAGTAATATTAAGGT
ACGTGGAGGTTTTACTTGCTTTAAAAAACCTCCCACACCTCCCCCTGAACCTGAAACATAAAATGAATGC
AATTGTTGTTGTTAACTTGTTTATTGCAGCTTATAATGGTTACAAATAAAGCAATAGCATCACAAATTTC
ACAAATAAAGCATTTTTTTCACTGCATTCTAGTTGTGGTTTGTCCAAACTCATCAATGTATCTTATGGTA
CTGTAACTGAGCTAACATAACCCGGGAGGTACCGAGCTCTTACGCGTGCTAGAGCTCGCGGCCGCGAGCT
CTAATACGACTCACTATAGGGCGTCGACTCGATCCAACTGGCCTAGAACTCACAGCCATCCTCTTGCCTC
TACCTATGGAGTGTGGAGATTAAAGGCATGTTCTACCATGTCTTAATTTTAAAATACCTATGGAGTGTGG
AGATTAAAGGCATGTTCTACCATGTCTTAATTTTAAAATAGGAATATTTGTGGATTGAGGTCTTGAGCAA
AATAAGATTTTTCCCAAGAGAGTTTCCTGAAGCCTAAGTAGACTCAGGTCCTTCTCATGCAGGGCCAATC
TAGGGCCAGGAGCAGGACCAACTGGTGTGAAATCAGAAAGATGGTACTCATAGCTATTAGTCCATCTCTG
GTTGACACTCCCAGACTCCCCTACATCTCAAGACACAGACATACGTGGCTTTTATGAATCCATTTTTCTG
GTCTGTATTATTTGTTCTGTGTGTTAATTTTATGTCTTAAACTAAACAGTAATCCTTTAAGGAAAGAACA
CCCCGCCCCTCTCCTGTGTGTGTGTGTGTGTGTGTGTGTGTGTGTGCACGTCTGTGTGAGTATCTTGCAC
CCTGTAAAGGGCTTAATAAACACGTGCTGATTGATTTTCCTCCTGGAATGTGAATGTGGACTGCCATTCT
GCCAGTCTTCAATGTTTG
