>Addgene plasmid #64513 | pGL2-HKII-A | addgene partial sequence | sequence record 118246 | LucNRev 5'-CCTTATGCAGTTGCTCTCC-3'
GAATGGCGCCGGGCCTTTCTTTATGTTTTTGGCGTCTTCCATTTTACCAACAGTACCGGAATGCCAAGCT
TACTTAGATCTCGAGCGCTACCGGTGGAGCGGGCAGAGCAGTTCGACCGCTTTGAAACCAGGCCCGGGTG
TCCGGCTGGGATCGGAGACTCCAGGAGCCACACAAAGAAGCTTAACCACGATGGCTCACCAGCTGAGGGC
CTCGCGTTTCCAGAAACAGGTTTTCCTCCTTTTTTCTTTTCCTTTTTTTTTTTTTTTTAAGTCACAACTA
CTAGAAGGCACCTAAGTCTCACTCCTGCCGACCGGTCTAGTTGCTCAGCGTCCCGTCGCTAACTTCGCCC
ACGGGATCCGTAAGGCTCAACTTCGCAAAAATGACAGTTCTGTTCCTCTCGGGCGATCGCACCTTATCAG
AGTCACTGGAGTGATGCTCCTGCCTTCGGGTCTCCTAAGCGGGATAACTCCGTGTAGCCTGTGGTGTCCT
GAGACTCTAGCACTGGAGTTGGTGCAACAATGTGGCTTATTGAGGGGCTGCCGGCTCTTTGGGCCGCCCA
AGACAGTGACGTGGGCGCGCTCATTGGCTGCGGGAAGAGGGTGTGTGCGCTCTCCGGCTGCCCGCCCGCA
GTCCACAGCCAATCAGCGCCCAGAGCCCGCGGGCGCGGCTGCTCCAGCACCCAAGCAGGCGGCGGGAGAG
ACGCGCCCGAGGCTAGGGGCGGAGCCGGGCGCCAGAGTTGGGACGTGTGTTCCGTGGCTAGAGCCCGGGA
CTCCAGGGCGCATGAGCCACCGCCGCGTCAGGCTGGGCTTCGGGTGGGGGGCGCGTGATCACGGACCCAA
GAGATGTTGGGAGACTGGAAAGACAAGTGATCCTAGCAGCACACGCCACAATCTGGTATCTGAGGATCAT
GTGAGGGGCCGCCAGTGCCCTGTCACAAGTCTGAAGCACCTTGATTCTCATCCTAATTGTGGCTCAACGA
GTCTGCAGATCCCTGAAGCAAAGCCATTACAAA
