[The description below was written by a language model from this plasmid's Addgene catalogue record.]
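Description:
pGL2-HKII-A is a firefly luciferase reporter plasmid built on the promoterless pGL2-Basic backbone and designed to measure transcriptional activity of the rat type II hexokinase (Hk2) promoter. It is a high-copy plasmid selected in E. coli with ampicillin. The backbone itself was not otherwise modified, and the complete construct is about 10.4 kb. No feature table accompanies the record, so the origin of replication and other backbone elements are not itemised.

The insert is a roughly 4.8 kb fragment of the Rattus norvegicus hexokinase II gene isolated from the AS-30D hepatoma line. It comprises the approximately 4.3 kb promoter region together with a small portion of coding sequence, and was cloned between XbaI and XhoI sites, both of which were retained. Because pGL2-Basic has no eukaryotic promoter or enhancer of its own, luciferase expression in transfected cells depends on the inserted hexokinase II regulatory sequence, so light output serves as a readout of promoter strength and responsiveness.

The associated work concerns glucose catabolism in cancer cells and the marked activation of the type II hexokinase gene under hypoxic conditions, so the construct is suited to transient transfection assays testing how hypoxia or other stimuli affect this tumour-derived promoter. The depositor notes that the plasmid is kept in a recombination-deficient host for stability, and is prepared from a methylation-deficient strain for reporter studies. Repository quality-control sequencing found a few single-nucleotide differences from the depositor's reference, but the plasmid is stated to match the construct as originally used and is expected to function as described.
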