Addgene plasmid #64513: pGL2-HKII-A
Purpose: AS-30D hepatoma hexokinase II 4.3 kbp promoter-luciferase reporter vector
Depositing lab: Peter Pedersen. Depositing organization: Johns Hopkins University and School of Medicine. Publication: Glucose catabolism in cancer cells: identification and characterization of a marked activation response of the type II hexokinase gene to hypoxic conditions. Mathupala SP, Rempel A, Pedersen PL. J Biol Chem. 2001 Nov 16;276(46):43407-12. Epub 2001 Sep 13. 10.1074/jbc.M108181200 PubMed 11557773.
Backbone
  Vector backbone: pGL2-Basic
  Backbone manufacturer: Promega
  Backbone size w/o insert (bp): 5598
  Total vector size (bp): 10381
  Modifications to backbone: None
  Vector type: Luciferase
Growth in bacteria
  Bacterial resistance: Ampicillin, 100 μg/mL
  Growth temperature: 37°C
  Growth strain: SURE2
  Copy number: High Copy
Gene/Insert
  Gene/Insert name: Type II hexokinase gene, partial cds and promoter region (alt names: HKII; HK2)
  Species: R. norvegicus (rat)
  Insert size (bp): 4784
  Mutation: Isolated from AS-30D rat hepatoma
  GenBank ID: U19605.2
  Entrez Gene: Hk2
  Promoter: Hexokinase II
  Tag / fusion protein: firefly luciferase
  Cloning method: Restriction Enzyme; 5′ cloning site XbaI (not destroyed); 3′ cloning site XhoI (not destroyed)
  Sequencing primers: 5′ GL primer 1; 3′ GL primer 2
Terms and licenses: Academic/Nonprofit Terms; Industry Terms: Not Available to Industry
Depositor comments: For stability the plasmid is maintained in E. coli SURE. For reporter studies it is propagated in E. coli SCS110 or other methylation deficient strain. Note: Addgene's quality control sequencing has identified a few single nucleotide discrepancies with the depositor's reference sequence. However, the plasmid accurately reflects the construct as it was used in the associated publication, and should function as described.
How to cite: pGL2-HKII-A was a gift from Peter Pedersen (Addgene plasmid # 64513 ; http://n2t.net/addgene:64513 ; RRID:Addgene_64513)
